>Addgene plasmid #242518 | pDASH-DII-ω2 | addgene full sequence | sequence record 486052 | Addgene NGS Result
GCAGGATATATTGTGGTGTAAACATAACGATATCAGTAGTGCCCCAACTGGGGTAACCTCCGAGTTCTCT
CAGTTGGGGGCGTAATCGGTCTCAGTCAGGAGTGAGACGCACAGCTTGTCTGTAAGCGGATGCCGGGAGC
AGACAAGCCCGTCAGGGCGCGTCAGCGGGTGTTGGCGGGTGTCGGGGCTGGCTTAACTATGCGGCATCAG
AGCAGATTGTACTGAGAGTGCACCATATGCGGTGTGAAATACCGCACAGATGCGTAAGGAGAAAATACCG
CATCAGGCGCCATTCGCCATTCAGGCTGCGCAACTGTTGGGAAGGGCGATCGGCGCAGGCCTCTTCGCTA
TTACGCCAGCTGGCGAAAGGGGGATGTGCTGCAAGGCGATTAAGTTGGGTAACGCCAGGGTTTTCCCAGT
CACGACGTTGTAAAACGACGGCCAGTGAATTCGAGCTCGGTACCCGGGGATCCTCTAGAGTCGACCTGCA
GGCATGCAAGCTTGGCGTAATCATGGTCATAGCTGTTTCCTGTGTGAAATTGTTATCCGCTCACAATTCC
ACACAACATACGAGCCGGAAGCATATAGTGTAAAGCCTGGGGTGCCTAATGAGTGAGCTAACTCACATTA
ATTGCGTTGCGCTCACTGCCCGCTTTCCAGTCGGGAAACCTGTCGTGCCAGCTGCGTCTCACGCTTGAGA
CCGATAGTAGTGCCCCAACTGGGGTAACCTTTGAGTTCTCTCAGTTGGGGGCGTAGAAGTTCCTATACTT
TCTAGAGAATAGGAACTTCGATATCTGACAGGATATATTGGCGGGTAAACCTAAGAGAAAAGAGCGTTTA
TTAGAATAATCGGATATTTAAAAGGGCGTGAAAAGGTTTATCCGTTCGTCCATTTGTATGTGCATGCCAA
CCACAGGGTTCCCCTCGGGATCAAAGTACTTTGATCCAACCCCTCCGCTGCTATAGTGCAGTCGGCTTCT
GACGTTCAGTGCAGCCGTCATCTGAAAACGACATGTCGCACAAGTCCTAAGTTACGCGACAGGCTGCCGC
CCTGCCCTTTTCCTGGCGTTTTCTTGTCGCGTGTTTTAGTCGCATAAAGTAGAATACTTGCGACTAGAAC
CGGAGACATTACGCCATGAACAAGAGCGCCGCCGCTGGCCTGCTGGGCTATGCCCGCGTCAGCACCGACG
ACCAGGACTTGACCAACCAACGGGCCGAACTGCACGCGGCCGGCTGCACCAAGCTGTTTTCCGAGAAGAT
CACCGGCACCAGGCGCGACCGCCCGGAGCTGGCCAGGATGCTTGACCACCTACGCCCTGGCGACGTTGTG
ACAGTGACCAGGCTAGACCGCCTGGCCCGCAGCACCCGCGACCTACTGGACATTGCCGAGCGCATCCAGG
AGGCCGGCGCGGGCCTGCGTAGCCTGGCAGAGCCGTGGGCCGACACCACCACGCCGGCCGGCCGCATGGT
GTTGACCGTGTTCGCCGGCATTGCCGAGTTCGAGCGTTCCCTAATCATCGACCGCACCCGGAGCGGGCGC
GAGGCCGCCAAGGCCCGAGGCGTGAAGTTTGGCCCCCGCCCTACCCTCACCCCGGCACAGATCGCGCACG
CCCGCGAGCTGATCGACCAGGAAGGCCGCACCGTGAAAGAGGCGGCTGCACTGCTTGGCGTGCATCGCTC
GACCCTGTACCGCGCACTTGAGCGCAGCGAGGAAGTGACGCCCACCGAGGCCAGGCGGCGCGGTGCCTTC
CGTGAGGACGCATTGACCGAGGCCGACGCCCTGGCGGCCGCCGAGAATGAACGCCAAGAGGAACAAGCAT
GAAACCGCACCAGGACGGCCAGGACGAACCGTTTTTCATTACCGAAGAGATCGAGGCGGAGATGATCGCG
GCCGGGTACGTGTTCGAGCCGCCCGCGCACCTCTCAACCGTGCGGCTGCATGAAATCCTGGCCGGTTTGT
CTGATGCCAAGCTGGCGGCCTGGCCGGCCAGCTTGGCCGCTGAAGAAACCGAGCGCCGCCGTCTAAAAAG
GTGATGTGTATTTGAGTAAAACAGCTTGCGTCATGCGGTCGCTGCGTATATGATGCGATGAGTAAATAAA
CAAATACGCAAGGGGAACGCATGAAGGTTATCGCTGTACTTAACCAGAAAGGCGGGTCAGGCAAGACGAC
CATCGCAACCCATCTAGCCCGCGCCCTGCAACTCGCCGGGGCCGATGTTCTGTTAGTCGATTCCGATCCC
CAGGGCAGTGCCCGCGATTGGGCGGCCGTGCGGGAAGATCAACCGCTAACCGTTGTCGGCATCGACCGCC
CGACGATTGACCGCGACGTGAAGGCCATCGGCCGGCGCGACTTCGTAGTGATCGACGGAGCGCCCCAGGC
GGCGGACTTGGCTGTGTCCGCGATCAAGGCAGCCGACTTCGTGCTGATTCCGGTGCAGCCAAGCCCTTAC
GACATATGGGCCACCGCCGACCTGGTGGAGCTGGTTAAGCAGCGCATTGAGGTCACGGATGGAAGGCTAC
AAGCGGCCTTTGTCGTGTCGCGGGCGATCAAAGGCACGCGCATCGGCGGTGAGGTTGCCGAGGCGCTGGC
CGGGTACGAGCTGCCCATTCTTGAGTCCCGTATCACGCAGCGCGTGAGCTACCCAGGCACTGCCGCCGCC
GGCACAACCGTTCTTGAATCAGAACCCGAGGGCGACGCTGCCCGCGAGGTCCAGGCGCTGGCCGCTGAAA
TTAAATCAAAACTCATTTGAGTTAATGAGGTAAAGAGAAAATGAGCAAAAGCACAAACACGCTAAGTGCC
GGCCGTCCGAGCGCACGCAGCAGCAAGGCTGCAACGTTGGCCAGCCTGGCAGACACGCCAGCCATGAAGC
GGGTCAACTTTCAGTTGCCGGCGGAGGATCACACCAAGCTGAAGATGTACGCGGTACGCCAAGGCAAGAC
CATTACCGAGCTGCTATCTGAATACATCGCGCAGCTACCAGAGTAAATGAGCAAATGAATAAATGAGTAG
ATGAATTTTAGCGGCTAAAGGAGGCGGCATGGAAAATCAAGAACAACCAGGCACCGACGCCGTGGAATGC
CCCATGTGTGGAGGAACGGGCGGTTGGCCAGGCGTAAGCGGCTGGGTTGCCTGCCGGCCCTGCAATGGCA
CTGGAACCCCCAAGCCCGAGGAATCGGCGTGAGCGGTCGCAAACCATCCGGCCCGGTACAAATCGGCGCG
GCGCTGGGTGATGACCTGGTGGAGAAGTTGAAGGCCGCGCAGGCCGCCCAGCGGCAACGCATCGAGGCAG
AAGCACGCCCCGGTGAATCGTGGCAAGCGGCCGCTGATCGAATCCGCAAAGAATCCCGGCAACCGCCGGC
AGCCGGTGCGCCGTCGATTAGGAAGCCGCCCAAGGGCGACGAGCAACCAGATTTTTTCGTTCCGATGCTC
TATGACGTGGGCACCCGCGATAGTCGCAGCATCATGGACGTGGCCGTTTTCCGTCTGTCGAAGCGTGACC
GACGAGCTGGCGAGGTGATCCGCTACGAGCTTCCAGACGGGCACGTAGAGGTTTCCGCAGGGCCGGCCGG
CATGGCCAGTGTGTGGGATTACGACCTGGTACTGATGGCGGTTTCCCATCTAACCGAATCCATGAACCGA
TACCGGGAAGGGAAGGGAGACAAGCCCGGCCGCGTGTTCCGTCCACACGTTGCGGACGTACTCAAGTTCT
GCCGGCGAGCCGATGGCGGAAAGCAGAAAGACGACCTGGTAGAAACCTGCATTCGGTTAAACACCACGCA
CGTTGCCATGCAGCGTACGAAGAAGGCCAAGAACGGCCGCCTGGTGACGGTATCCGAGGGTGAAGCCTTG
ATTAGCCGCTACAAGATCGTAAAGAGCGAAACCGGGCGGCCGGAGTACATCGAGATCGAGCTAGCTGATT
GGATGTACCGCGAGATCACAGAAGGCAAGAACCCGGACGTGCTGACGGTTCACCCCGATTACTTTTTGAT
CGATCCCGGCATCGGCCGTTTTCTCTACCGCCTGGCACGCCGCGCCGCAGGCAAGGCAGAAGCCAGATGG
TTGTTCAAGACGATCTACGAACGCAGTGGCAGCGCCGGAGAGTTCAAGAAGTTCTGTTTCACCGTGCGCA
AGCTGATCGGGTCAAATGACCTGCCGGAGTACGATTTGAAGGAGGAGGCGGGGCAGGCTGGCCCGATCCT
AGTCATGCGCTACCGCAACCTGATCGAGGGCGAAGCATCCGCCGGTTCCTAATGTACGGAGCAGATGCTA
GGGCAAATTGCCCTAGCAGGGGAAAAAGGTCGAAAAGGACTCTTTCCTGTGGATAGCACGTACATTGGGA
ACCCAAAGCCGTACATTGGGAACCGGAACCCGTACATTGGGAACCCAAAGCCGTACATTGGGAACCGGTC
ACACATGTAAGTGACTGATATAAAAGAGAAAAAAGGCGATTTTTCCGCCTAAAACTCTTTAAAACTTATT
AAAACTCTTAAAACCCGCCTGGCCTGTGCATAACTGTCTGGCCAGCGCACAGCCGAAGAGCTGCAAAAAG
CGCCTACCCTTCGGTCGCTGCGCTCCCTACGCCCCGCCGCTTCGCGTCGGCCTATCGCGGCCGCTGGCCG
CTCAAAAATGGCTGGCCTACGGCCAGGCAATCTACCAGGGCGCGGACAAGCCGCGCCGTCGCCACTCGAC
CGCCGGCGCCCACATCAAGGCACCCTGCCTCGCGCGTTTCGGTGATGACGGTGAAAACCTCTGACACATG
CAGCTCCCGGTGACGGTCACAGCTTGTCTGTAAGCGGATGCCGGGAGCAGACAAGCCCGTCAGGGCGCGT
CAGCGGGTGTTGGCGGGTGTCGGGGCGCAGCCATGACCCAGTCACGTAGCGATAGCGGAGTGTATACTGG
CTTAACTATGCGGCATCAGAGCAGATTGTACTGAGAGTGCACCATATGCGGTGTGAAATACCGCACAGAT
GCGTAAGGAGAAAATACCGCATCAGGCGCTCTTCCGCTTCCTCGCTCACTGACTCGCTGCGCTCGGTCGT
TCGGCTGCGGCGAGCGGTATCAGCTCACTCAAAGGCGGTAATACGGTTATCCACAGAATCAGGGGATAAC
GCAGGAAAGAACATGTGAGCAAAAGGCCAGCAAAAGGCCAGGAACCGTAAAAAGGCCGCGTTGCTGGCGT
TTTTCCATAGGCTCCGCCCCCCTGACGAGCATCACAAAAATCGACGCTCAAGTCAGAGGTGGCGAAACCC
GACAGGACTATAAAGATACCAGGCGTTTCCCCCTGGAAGCTCCCTCGTGCGCTCTCCTGTTCCGACCCTG
CCGCTTACCGGATACCTGTCCGCCTTTCTCCCTTCGGGAAGCGTGGCGCTTTCTCATAGCTCACGCTGTA
GGTATCTCAGTTCGGTGTAGGTCGTTCGCTCCAAGCTGGGCTGTGTGCACGAACCCCCCGTTCAGCCCGA
CCGCTGCGCCTTATCCGGTAACTATCGTCTTGAGTCCAACCCGGTAAGACACGACTTATCGCCACTGGCA
GCAGCCACTGGTAACAGGATTAGCAGAGCGAGGTATGTAGGCGGTGCTACAGAGTTCTTGAAGTGGTGGC
CTAACTACGGCTACACTAGAAGGACAGTATTTGGTATCTGCGCTCTGCTGAAGCCAGTTACCTTCGGAAA
AAGAGTTGGTAGCTCTTGATCCGGCAAACAAACCACCGCTGGTAGCGGTGGTTTTTTTGTTTGCAAGCAG
CAGATTACGCGCAGAAAAAAAGGATCTCAAGAAGATCCTTTGATCTTTTCTACGGGGTCTGACGCTCAGT
GGAACGAAAACTCACGTTAAGGGATTTTGGTCATGCATTCTAGGTGATTATTTGCCGACTACCTTGGTGA
TCTCGCCTTTCACGTAGTGGACAAATTCTTCCAACTGATCTGCGCGCGAGGCCAAGCGATCTTCTTCTTG
TCCAAGATAAGCCTGTCTAGCTTCAAGTATGACGGGCTGATACTGGGCCGGCAGGCGCTCCATTGCCCAG
TCGGCAGCGACATCCTTCGGCGCGATTTTGCCGGTTACTGCGCTGTACCAAATGCGGGACAACGTAAGCA
CTACATTTCGCTCATCACCAGCCCAGTCGGGCGGCGAGTTCCATAGCGTTAAGGTTTCATTTAGCGCCTC
AAATAGATCCTGTTCAGGAACCGGATCAAAGAGTTCCTCCGCCGCTGGACCTACCAAGGCAACGCTATGT
TCTCTTGCTTTTGTCAGCAAGATAGCCAGATCAATGTCGATCGTGGCTGGCTCGAAGATACCTGCAAGAA
TGTCATTGCGCTGCCATTCTCCAAATTGCAGTTCGCGCTTAGCTGGATAACGCCACGGAATGATGTCGTC
GTGCACAACAATGGTGACTTCTACAGCGCGGAGAATCTCGCTCTCTCCAGGGGAAGCCGAAGTTTCCAAA
AGGTCGTTGATCAAAGCTCGCCGCGTTGTTTCATCAAGCCTTACGGTCACCGTAACCAGCAAATCAATAT
CACTGTGTGGCTTCAGGCCGCCATCCACTGCGGAGCCGTACAAATGTACGGCCAGCAACGTCGGTTCGAG
ATGGCGCTCGATGACGCCAACTACCTCTGATAGTTGAGTCGATACTTCGGCGATCACCGCTTCCCTCATA
ATGTTTAACTTTGTTTTAGGGCGACTGCCCTGCTGCGTAACATCGTTGCTGCTCCATAACATCAAACATC
GACCCACGGCGTAACGCGCTTGCTGCTTGGATGCCCGAGGCATAGACTGTACCCCAAAAAAACAGTCATA
ACAAGCCATGAAAACCGCCACTGCGCCGTTACCACCGCTGCGTTCGGTCAAGGTTCTGGACCAGTTGCGT
GAGCGCATACGCTACTTGCATTACAGCTTACGAACCGAACAGGCTTATGTCCACTGGGTTCGTGCCTTCA
TCCGTTTCCACGGTGTGCGTCACCCGGCAACCTTGGGTAGCAGCGAAGTCGAGGCATTTCTGTCCTGGCT
GGAACAGAACTTATTATTTCCTTCCTCTTTTCTACAGTATTTAAAGATACCCCAAGAAGCTAATTATAAC
AAGACGAACTCCAATTCACTGTTCCTTGCATTCTAAAACCTTAAATACCAGAAAACAGCTTTTTCAAAGT
TGTTTTCAAAGTTGGCGTATAACATAGTATCGACGGAGCCGATTTTGAAACCGCGGTGATCACAGGCAGC
AACGCTCTGTCATCGTTACAATCAACATGCTACCCTCCGCGAGATCATCCGTGTTTCAAACCCGGCAGCT
TAGTTGCCGTTCTTCCGAATAGCATCGGTAACATGAGCAAAGTCTGCCGCCTTACAACGGCTCTCCCGCT
GACGCCGTCCCGGACTGATGGGCTGCCTGTATCGAGTGGTGATTTTGTGCCGAGCTGCCGGTCGGGGAGC
TGTTGGCTGGCTGGTG
Features (pLannotate 1.2.2; 22 found; start..end, strand, type, name):
     35..84      +  protein_bind   phage φC31 attP (fragment): attachment site of phage φC31 phage φC31 integrase
    188..287     +  misc_feature   bom (fragment): basis of mobility region from pBR322
    293..450     -  CDS            lacZα (fragment): LacZα fragment of β-galactosidase; lacZ fragment
    447..503     +  misc_feature   MCS: pUC18/19 multiple cloning site
    540..556     -  protein_bind   lac operator: The lac repressor binds to the lac operator to inhibit transcription in E. coli. This inhibition can be relieved by adding lactose or isopropyl-β-D-thiogalactopyranoside (IPTG). lac repressor encoded by lacI
    564..594     -  promoter       lac promoter: promoter for the E. coli lac operon
    609..630     -  protein_bind   CAP binding site: CAP binding activates transcription in the presence of cAMP. E. coli catabolite activator protein
    643..685     -  CDS            lacI (fragment): lac repressor; lacI; The lac repressor binds to the lac operator to inhibit transcription in E. coli. This inhibition can be relieved by adding lactose or isopropyl-β-D-thiogalactopyranoside (IPTG).
    706..756     +  protein_bind   phage φC31 attP (fragment): attachment site of phage φC31 phage φC31 integrase
    756..789     -  protein_bind   FRT (minimal): supports FLP-mediated excision but not integration (Turan and Bode, 2011) FLP recombinase from the Saccharomyces cerevisiae 2μ plasmid
    796..820     +  misc_feature   RB T-DNA repeat: right border repeat from nopaline C58 T-DNA
   1160..1561    +  CDS            Y4CG_SINFN (fragment): Protein inferred from homology: Swiss-Prot protein existence level 3. From Sinorhizobium fredii (strain NBRC 101917 / NGR234).
   2121..2750    +  CDS            pVS1 StaA: stability protein from the Pseudomonas plasmid pVS1 (Heeb et al., 2000)
   3179..4252    +  CDS            pVS1 RepA: replication protein from the Pseudomonas plasmid pVS1 (Heeb et al., 2000)
   4318..4512    +  rep_origin     pVS1 oriV: origin of replication for the Pseudomonas plasmid pVS1 (Heeb et al., 2000)
   4715..4754    +  CDS            rop (fragment): Rop protein, which maintains plasmids at low copy number; rop
   4856..4996    +  misc_feature   bom: basis of mobility region from pBR322
   5182..5770    -  rep_origin     ori: high-copy-number ColE1/pMB1/pBR322/pUC origin of replication
   5861..6649    -  CDS            aadA: S3AD_ECOLX - Experimental evidence at protein level: Swiss-Prot protein existence level 1. Mediates bacterial resistance to the antibiotics streptomycin and spectinomycin. From Escherichia coli.
   6656..6712    -  CDS            GmR (fragment): gentamycin acetyltransferase; aacC1; confers resistance to gentamycin
   6888..6911    -  promoter       Pc promoter (fragment): intI1 (promoter lies within the coding sequence); class 1 integron promoter
   7435..23      +  misc_feature   LB T-DNA repeat (across the origin): left border repeat from nopaline C58 T-DNA
