[The description below was written by a language model from this plasmid's Addgene catalogue record and pLannotate feature annotations shown in this document.]
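Description:
pDASH-DII-ω2 is an empty synthetic-biology backbone of about 7.4 kb, derived from the GoldenBraid binary vector pDGB3omega2. It has two roles: the "Donor II" plasmid in the DASH gene-stacking system for plants, and an omega2-level destination vector for GoldenBraid/DASH assembly. It is a T-DNA binary vector. A ColE1/pMB1-type origin with a pBR322 bom region gives high-copy propagation in E. coli. The pVS1 replicon (oriV, RepA and the StaA stability protein) is the type commonly used to maintain binary vectors in Agrobacterium. Selection is by spectinomycin through an aadA gene, which sits next to remnants of a class 1 integron (a Pc promoter fragment and a short gentamicin acetyltransferase fragment).

No insert is present. Between the nopaline-type left and right T-DNA border repeats is a lacZα cassette, made up of the CAP binding site, lac promoter, lac operator, a pUC-type multiple cloning site and a lacZα fragment. In GoldenBraid-type vectors this cassette normally acts as the replaceable blue/white screening stuffer, displaced when assembled transcriptional units are cloned in. The cassette is flanked by two phage φC31 attP sites, which the catalogue entry names attPCC and attPTT. These names presumably indicate different core dinucleotides that would keep the two sites from cross-reacting, but the record does not explain them. A minimal FRT site directly abuts the second attP, next to the right border. This layout suggests that cargo assembled between the attP sites is transferred by φC31 integrase into a recipient construct, with FLP acting at the FRT site for later excision steps. The record gives only the stated purpose of high-capacity gene stacking, not the mechanism.
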