Addgene plasmid #242518: pDASH-DII-ω2
Purpose: (Empty Backbone) Donor II vector in DASH and omega2 vector in GoldenBraid/DASH, with attPCC and attPTT-FRT
Depositing lab: Jose Alonso & Anna Stepanova. Depositing organization: North Carolina State University. Publication: DASH: a versatile and high-capacity gene stacking system for plant synthetic biology. Zhao C, Stepanova AN, Alonso JM. Plant Biotechnol J. 2025 Jun 10. doi: 10.1111/pbi.70179. PubMed 40493021.
Backbone
  Vector backbone: pDGB3omega2
  Vector type: Synthetic Biology
Growth in bacteria
  Bacterial resistance: Spectinomycin, 50 μg/mL
  Growth temperature: 37°C
  Growth strain: DH5alpha
  Copy number: High Copy
Gene/Insert
  Gene/Insert name: None
Terms and licenses: Academic/Nonprofit Terms; Industry Terms: Not Available to Industry
Depositor comments: Please visit https://benchling.com/s/seq-ch0cuaGfk0JsXxxt9bOJ?m=slm-iK3ZxC9ZANGHHwMyFq9M for annotated plasmid map.
How to cite: pDASH-DII-ω2 was a gift from Jose Alonso & Anna Stepanova (Addgene plasmid # 242518 ; http://n2t.net/addgene:242518 ; RRID:Addgene_242518)
